>Addgene plasmid #215265 | GB4650 | addgene full sequence | sequence record 440579 | Addgene NGS Result
GGAGAGTGGTCTTGGGAGAGCGATGCGTCTTTTCCGATGAACCGTTCCAGCAAAAAAGACTAAGCGATGC
GTCTTTTCCGCTGAACCGTTCCAGCAAAAAAGACTAAGCGATGCGTCTTTTCCGCTGAACCGTTCCAGCA
AAAAAGACTAGGAGAGCGATGCGTCTTTTCCGCTGAACCGTTCCAGCAAAAAAGACTATCCCGTCCTAAT
ACCTCTACGTGCAAGCAGTATAAAAACAAAATACATAAACATAACTAAAATCTCATATCGTTGTAATTGT
CATATACTAGTGGTAATTAAGTCCAGTTACACTTAAGGTTAAATTTGCTGACTCTTTTTTACCTTTCATT
TCTGAAAAATGGACACGTATGCCGGCGCTTATGATAGACAATCAAGAGAAAGAGAGAACTCTTCTGCCGC
CTCTCCAGCTACACAGAGATCTGCCAACGAGGATAAAGCTGCTGATTTACAAAGAGAGGTAGAGAGAGAT
GGGGGTAGGTTTAGATTTGTGGGTCATTTCTCTGAGGCTCCTGGTACATCAGCCTTTGGTACTGCTGAAC
GGCCTGAATTTGAAAGAATATTAAATGAGTGTCGGGCCGGTCGACTAAATATGATAATAGTTTATGATGT
ATCTAGGTTCAGTAGACTCAAAGTTATGGATGCAATTCCGATCGTGAGCGAGCTACTTGCACTCGGTGTT
ACTATCGTAAGTACACAAGAAGGTGTATTCAGGCAGGGTAATGTGATGGACCTTATACACCTTATTATGC
GACTCGACGCTAGCCATAAAGAGTCATCACTGAAGAGTGCTAAAATCTTGGACACCAAGAACCTGCAAAG
GGAGCTTGGAGGCTATGTAGGAGGAAAAGCTCCGTATGGTTTCGAACTCGTGAGTGAGACAAAAGAGATT
ACCAGAAATGGTAGGATGGTGAACGTGGTTATTAATAAGCTAGCTCATAGCACAACCCCTCTCACAGGGC
CTTTTGAGTTCGAACCTGACGTTATTAGATGGTGGTGGAGAGAGATCAAAACTCACAAACATCTTCCATT
TAAGCCAGGTAGCCAGGCTGCTATCCACCCTGGATCTATCACTGGGCTTTGTAAAAGGATGGATGCTGAC
GCAGTGCCAACTCGAGGGGAAACAATCGGTAAGAAGACTGCATCTTCCGCTTGGGATCCCGCTACAGTTA
TGAGAATCCTTCGGGATCCGCGTATTGCTGGATTCGCCGCAGAAGTCATTTATAAGAAAAAACCTGATGG
TACTCCTACTACAAAAATCGAAGGTTATAGGATCCAAAGGGATCCTATTACTTTGCGTCCAGTTGAATTA
GACTGTGGACCGATCATCGAACCTGCCGAGTGGTACGAGTTGCAGGCCTGGCTTGATGGTAGAGGGCGTG
GAAAGGGTTTATCTCGGGGACAGGCAATTTTGTCAGCAATGGATAAGCTTTATTGTGAGTGTGGGGCTGT
TATGACATCAAAACGTGGAGAAGAGTCAATCAAGGATTCTTACAGGTGCAGACGTCGTAAAGTGGTGGAC
CCTTCTGCTCCAGGACAGCATGAGGGTACATGCAACGTTTCTATGGCTGCTCTTGATAAATTTGTGGCCG
AACGTATTTTCAACAAGATTAGACACGCTGAAGGGGATGAGGAAACTTTAGCTCTTCTTTGGGAGGCTGC
CCGGCGTTTTGGTAAGCTAACAGAGGCACCAGAAAAAAGTGGCGAAAGAGCTAATTTGGTAGCCGAAAGA
GCAGACGCCTTGAATGCATTGGAAGAACTTTACGAAGATAGGGCTGCCGGAGCATATGATGGACCAGTTG
GTCGGAAGCATTTCAGGAAGCAACAAGCTGCACTAACTTTGAGACAGCAAGGCGCAGAGGAGCGACTCGC
AGAGCTTGAGGCCGCCGAGGCCCCAAAGCTTCCACTCGATCAATGGTTTCCTGAGGATGCCGACGCTGAT
CCTACAGGTCCAAAGAGCTGGTGGGGAAGAGCTAGCGTAGACGATAAGAGAGTGTTTGTGGGTCTATTTG
TTGACAAGATTGTAGTTACTAAGTCCACTACGGGTCGAGGACAGGGCACTCCCATCGAAAAGAGAGCCAG
TATTACCTGGGCAAAGCCTCCAACCGATGATGATGAAGACGATGCACAAGATGGTACCGAGGATGTGGCA
GCACCAAAAAAAAAGAGGAAGGTGTAAGCTTGGAATGGATCTTCGATCCCGATCGTTCAAACATTTGGCA
ATAAAGTTTCTTAAGATTGAATCCTGTTGCCGGTCTTGCGACGATTATCATATAATTTCTGTTGAATTAC
GTTAAGCATGTAATAATTAACATGTAATGCATGACGTTATTTATGAGATGGGTTTTTATGATTAGAGTCC
CGCAATTATACATTTAATACGCGATAGAAAACAAAATATAGCGCGCAAACTAGGATAAATTATCGCGCGC
GGTGTCATCTATGTTACTAGATCGGGAATTGCCAAGCTAATTCTTGAAGACGAAAGGGCCTCGTGATACG
CCTATTTTTATAGGTTAATGTCATGATAATAATGGTTTCTTAGACGTCAGGTGGCACTTTTCGGGGAAAT
GTGCGCGGAACCCCTATTTGTTTATTTTTCTAAATACATTCAAATATGTATCCGCTCATGAGACAATAAC
CCTGATAAATGCTTCAATAATGGGACCGACTCGCGCTTGAGACGAAGCTTGACAGGATATATTGGCGGGT
AAACCTAAGAGAAAAGAGCGTTTATTAGAATAATCGGATATTTAAAAGGGCGTGAAAAGGTTTATCCGTT
CGTCCATTTGTATGTGCATGCCAACCACAGGGTTCCCCTCGGGATCAAAGTACTTTGATCCAACCCCTCC
GCTGCTATAGTGCAGTCGGCTTCTGACGTTCAGTGCAGCCGTCATCTGAAAACGACATGTCGCACAAGTC
CTAAGTTACGCGACAGGCTGCCGCCCTGCCCTTTTCCTGGCGTTTTCTTGTCGCGTGTTTTAGTCGCATA
AAGTAGAATACTTGCGACTAGAACCGGAGACATTACGCCATGAACAAGAGCGCCGCCGCTGGCCTGCTGG
GCTATGCCCGCGTCAGCACCGACGACCAGGACTTGACCAACCAACGGGCCGAACTGCACGCGGCCGGCTG
CACCAAGCTGTTTTCCGAGAAGATCACCGGCACCAGGCGCGACCGCCCGGAGCTGGCCAGGATGCTTGAC
CACCTACGCCCTGGCGACGTTGTGACAGTGACCAGGCTAGACCGCCTGGCCCGCAGCACCCGCGACCTAC
TGGACATTGCCGAGCGCATCCAGGAGGCCGGCGCGGGCCTGCGTAGCCTGGCAGAGCCGTGGGCCGACAC
CACCACGCCGGCCGGCCGCATGGTGTTGACCGTGTTCGCCGGCATTGCCGAGTTCGAGCGTTCCCTAATC
ATCGACCGCACCCGGAGCGGGCGCGAGGCCGCCAAGGCCCGAGGCGTGAAGTTTGGCCCCCGCCCTACCC
TCACCCCGGCACAGATCGCGCACGCCCGCGAGCTGATCGACCAGGAAGGCCGCACCGTGAAAGAGGCGGC
TGCACTGCTTGGCGTGCATCGCTCGACCCTGTACCGCGCACTTGAGCGCAGCGAGGAAGTGACGCCCACC
GAGGCCAGGCGGCGCGGTGCCTTCCGTGAGGACGCATTGACCGAGGCCGACGCCCTGGCGGCCGCCGAGA
ATGAACGCCAAGAGGAACAAGCATGAAACCGCACCAGGACGGCCAGGACGAACCGTTTTTCATTACCGAA
GAGATCGAGGCGGAGATGATCGCGGCCGGGTACGTGTTCGAGCCGCCCGCGCACCTCTCAACCGTGCGGC
TGCATGAAATCCTGGCCGGTTTGTCTGATGCCAAGCTGGCGGCCTGGCCGGCCAGCTTGGCCGCTGAAGA
AACCGAGCGCCGCCGTCTAAAAAGGTGATGTGTATTTGAGTAAAACAGCTTGCGTCATGCGGTCGCTGCG
TATATGATGCGATGAGTAAATAAACAAATACGCAAGGGGAACGCATGAAGGTTATCGCTGTACTTAACCA
GAAAGGCGGGTCAGGCAAGACGACCATCGCAACCCATCTAGCCCGCGCCCTGCAACTCGCCGGGGCCGAT
GTTCTGTTAGTCGATTCCGATCCCCAGGGCAGTGCCCGCGATTGGGCGGCCGTGCGGGAAGATCAACCGC
TAACCGTTGTCGGCATCGACCGCCCGACGATTGACCGCGACGTGAAGGCCATCGGCCGGCGCGACTTCGT
AGTGATCGACGGAGCGCCCCAGGCGGCGGACTTGGCTGTGTCCGCGATCAAGGCAGCCGACTTCGTGCTG
ATTCCGGTGCAGCCAAGCCCTTACGACATATGGGCCACCGCCGACCTGGTGGAGCTGGTTAAGCAGCGCA
TTGAGGTCACGGATGGAAGGCTACAAGCGGCCTTTGTCGTGTCGCGGGCGATCAAAGGCACGCGCATCGG
CGGTGAGGTTGCCGAGGCGCTGGCCGGGTACGAGCTGCCCATTCTTGAGTCCCGTATCACGCAGCGCGTG
AGCTACCCAGGCACTGCCGCCGCCGGCACAACCGTTCTTGAATCAGAACCCGAGGGCGACGCTGCCCGCG
AGGTCCAGGCGCTGGCCGCTGAAATTAAATCAAAACTCATTTGAGTTAATGAGGTAAAGAGAAAATGAGC
AAAAGCACAAACACGCTAAGTGCCGGCCGTCCGAGCGCACGCAGCAGCAAGGCTGCAACGTTGGCCAGCC
TGGCAGACACGCCAGCCATGAAGCGGGTCAACTTTCAGTTGCCGGCGGAGGATCACACCAAGCTGAAGAT
GTACGCGGTACGCCAAGGCAAGACCATTACCGAGCTGCTATCTGAATACATCGCGCAGCTACCAGAGTAA
ATGAGCAAATGAATAAATGAGTAGATGAATTTTAGCGGCTAAAGGAGGCGGCATGGAAAATCAAGAACAA
CCAGGCACCGACGCCGTGGAATGCCCCATGTGTGGAGGAACGGGCGGTTGGCCAGGCGTAAGCGGCTGGG
TTGCCTGCCGGCCCTGCAATGGCACTGGAACCCCCAAGCCCGAGGAATCGGCGTGAGCGGTCGCAAACCA
TCCGGCCCGGTACAAATCGGCGCGGCGCTGGGTGATGACCTGGTGGAGAAGTTGAAGGCCGCGCAGGCCG
CCCAGCGGCAACGCATCGAGGCAGAAGCACGCCCCGGTGAATCGTGGCAAGCGGCCGCTGATCGAATCCG
CAAAGAATCCCGGCAACCGCCGGCAGCCGGTGCGCCGTCGATTAGGAAGCCGCCCAAGGGCGACGAGCAA
CCAGATTTTTTCGTTCCGATGCTCTATGACGTGGGCACCCGCGATAGTCGCAGCATCATGGACGTGGCCG
TTTTCCGTCTGTCGAAGCGTGACCGACGAGCTGGCGAGGTGATCCGCTACGAGCTTCCAGACGGGCACGT
AGAGGTTTCCGCAGGGCCGGCCGGCATGGCCAGTGTGTGGGATTACGACCTGGTACTGATGGCGGTTTCC
CATCTAACCGAATCCATGAACCGATACCGGGAAGGGAAGGGAGACAAGCCCGGCCGCGTGTTCCGTCCAC
ACGTTGCGGACGTACTCAAGTTCTGCCGGCGAGCCGATGGCGGAAAGCAGAAAGACGACCTGGTAGAAAC
CTGCATTCGGTTAAACACCACGCACGTTGCCATGCAGCGTACGAAGAAGGCCAAGAACGGCCGCCTGGTG
ACGGTATCCGAGGGTGAAGCCTTGATTAGCCGCTACAAGATCGTAAAGAGCGAAACCGGGCGGCCGGAGT
ACATCGAGATCGAGCTAGCTGATTGGATGTACCGCGAGATCACAGAAGGCAAGAACCCGGACGTGCTGAC
GGTTCACCCCGATTACTTTTTGATCGATCCCGGCATCGGCCGTTTTCTCTACCGCCTGGCACGCCGCGCC
GCAGGCAAGGCAGAAGCCAGATGGTTGTTCAAGACGATCTACGAACGCAGTGGCAGCGCCGGAGAGTTCA
AGAAGTTCTGTTTCACCGTGCGCAAGCTGATCGGGTCAAATGACCTGCCGGAGTACGATTTGAAGGAGGA
GGCGGGGCAGGCTGGCCCGATCCTAGTCATGCGCTACCGCAACCTGATCGAGGGCGAAGCATCCGCCGGT
TCCTAATGTACGGAGCAGATGCTAGGGCAAATTGCCCTAGCAGGGGAAAAAGGTCGAAAAGGACTCTTTC
CTGTGGATAGCACGTACATTGGGAACCCAAAGCCGTACATTGGGAACCGGAACCCGTACATTGGGAACCC
AAAGCCGTACATTGGGAACCGGTCACACATGTAAGTGACTGATATAAAAGAGAAAAAAGGCGATTTTTCC
GCCTAAAACTCTTTAAAACTTATTAAAACTCTTAAAACCCGCCTGGCCTGTGCATAACTGTCTGGCCAGC
GCACAGCCGAAGAGCTGCAAAAAGCGCCTACCCTTCGGTCGCTGCGCTCCCTACGCCCCGCCGCTTCGCG
TCGGCCTATCGCGGCCGCTGGCCGCTCAAAAATGGCTGGCCTACGGCCAGGCAATCTACCAGGGCGCGGA
CAAGCCGCGCCGTCGCCACTCGACCGCCGGCGCCCACATCAAGGCACCCTGCCTCGCGCGTTTCGGTGAT
GACGGTGAAAACCTCTGACACATGCAGCTCCCGGTGACGGTCACAGCTTGTCTGTAAGCGGATGCCGGGA
GCAGACAAGCCCGTCAGGGCGCGTCAGCGGGTGTTGGCGGGTGTCGGGGCGCAGCCATGACCCAGTCACG
TAGCGATAGCGGAGTGTATACTGGCTTAACTATGCGGCATCAGAGCAGATTGTACTGAGAGTGCACCATA
TGCGGTGTGAAATACCGCACAGATGCGTAAGGAGAAAATACCGCATCAGGCGCTCTTCCGCTTCCTCGCT
CACTGACTCGCTGCGCTCGGTCGTTCGGCTGCGGCGAGCGGTATCAGCTCACTCAAAGGCGGTAATACGG
TTATCCACAGAATCAGGGGATAACGCAGGAAAGAACATGTGAGCAAAAGGCCAGCAAAAGGCCAGGAACC
GTAAAAAGGCCGCGTTGCTGGCGTTTTTCCATAGGCTCCGCCCCCCTGACGAGCATCACAAAAATCGACG
CTCAAGTCAGAGGTGGCGAAACCCGACAGGACTATAAAGATACCAGGCGTTTCCCCCTGGAAGCTCCCTC
GTGCGCTCTCCTGTTCCGACCCTGCCGCTTACCGGATACCTGTCCGCCTTTCTCCCTTCGGGAAGCGTGG
CGCTTTCTCATAGCTCACGCTGTAGGTATCTCAGTTCGGTGTAGGTCGTTCGCTCCAAGCTGGGCTGTGT
GCACGAACCCCCCGTTCAGCCCGACCGCTGCGCCTTATCCGGTAACTATCGTCTTGAGTCCAACCCGGTA
AGACACGACTTATCGCCACTGGCAGCAGCCACTGGTAACAGGATTAGCAGAGCGAGGTATGTAGGCGGTG
CTACAGAGTTCTTGAAGTGGTGGCCTAACTACGGCTACACTAGAAGGACAGTATTTGGTATCTGCGCTCT
GCTGAAGCCAGTTACCTTCGGAAAAAGAGTTGGTAGCTCTTGATCCGGCAAACAAACCACCGCTGGTAGC
GGTGGTTTTTTTGTTTGCAAGCAGCAGATTACGCGCAGAAAAAAAGGATCTCAAGAAGATCCTTTGATCT
TTTCTACGGGGTCTGACGCTCAGTGGAACGAAAACTCACGTTAAGGGATTTTGGTCATGCATTCTAGGTG
ATTAGAAAAACTCATCGAGCATCAAATGAAACTGCAATTTATTCATATCAGGATTATCAATACCATATTT
TTGAAAAAGCCGTTTCTGTAATGAAGGAGAAAACTCACCGAGGCAGTTCCATAGGATGGCAAGATCCTGG
TATCGGTCTGCGATTCCGACTCGTCCAACATCAATACAACCTATTAATTTCCCCTCGTCAAAAATAAGGT
TATCAAGTGAGAAATCACCATGAGTGACGACTGAATCCGGTGAGAATGGCAAAAGTTTATGCATTTCTTT
CCAGACTTGTTCAACAGGCCAGCCATTACGCTCGTCATCAAAATCACTCGCATCAACCAAACCGTTATTC
ATTCGTGATTGCGCCTGAGCGAGTCGAAATACGCGATCGCTGTTAAAAGGACAATTACAAACAGGAATCG
AATGCAACCGGCGCAGGAACACTGCCAGCGCATCAACAATATTTTCACCTGAATCAGGATATTCTTCTAA
TACCTGGAATGCTGTTTTCCCTGGGATCGCAGTGGTGAGTAACCATGCATCATCAGGAGTACGGATAAAA
TGCTTGATGGTCGGAAGAGGCATAAATTCCGTCAGCCAGTTTAGTCTGACCATCTCATCTGTAACATCAT
TGGCAACGCTACCTTTGCCATGTTTCAGAAACAACTCTGGCGCATCGGGCTTCCCATACAATCGGTAGAT
TGTCGCACCTGATTGCCCGACATTATCGCGAGCCCATTTATACCCATATAAATCAGCATCCATGTTGGAA
TTTAATCGCGGCCTTGAGCAAGACGTTTCCCGTTGAATATGGCTCATAACAGAACTTATTATTTCCTTCC
TCTTTTCTACAGTATTTAAAGATACCCCAAGAAGCTAATTATAACAAGACGAACTCCAATTCACTGTTCC
TTGCATTCTAAAACCTTAAATACCAGAAAACAGCTTTTTCAAAGTTGTTTTCAAAGTTGGCGTATAACAT
AGTATCGACGGAGCCGATTTTGAAACCGCGGTGATCACAGGCAGCAACGCTCTGTCATCGTTACAATCAA
CATGCTACCCTCCGCGAGATCATCCGTGTTTCAAACCCGGCAGCTTAGTTGCCGTTCTTCCGAATAGCAT
CGGTAACATGAGCAAAGTCTGCCGCCTTACAACGGCTCTCCCGCTGACGCCGTCCCGGACTGATGGGCTG
CCTGTATCGAGTGGTGATTTTGTGCCGAGCTGCCGGTCGGGGAGCTGTTGGCTGGCTGGTGGCAGGATAT
ATTGTGGTGTAAACATAACAAGCTTCGTCTCAGTCA
Features (pLannotate 1.2.2; 16 found; start..end, strand, type, name):
     17..62      +  promoter       CUP1 promoter (fragment): S. cerevisiae CUP1; inducible metallothionein promoter, regulated by Cu2+
     63..106     +  promoter       CUP1 promoter (fragment): S. cerevisiae CUP1; inducible metallothionein promoter, regulated by Cu2+
    107..150     +  promoter       CUP1 promoter (fragment): S. cerevisiae CUP1; inducible metallothionein promoter, regulated by Cu2+
    153..198     +  promoter       CUP1 promoter (fragment): S. cerevisiae CUP1; inducible metallothionein promoter, regulated by Cu2+
   2221..2473    +  terminator     NOS terminator: nopaline synthase terminator and poly(A) signal
   2594..2681    +  promoter       AmpR promoter (fragment): bla
   2710..2734    +  misc_feature   RB T-DNA repeat: right border repeat from nopaline C58 T-DNA
   3074..3475    +  CDS            Y4CG_SINFN (fragment): Protein inferred from homology: Swiss-Prot protein existence level 3. From Sinorhizobium fredii (strain NBRC 101917 / NGR234).
   4035..4664    +  CDS            pVS1 StaA: stability protein from the Pseudomonas plasmid pVS1 (Heeb et al., 2000)
   5093..6166    +  CDS            pVS1 RepA: replication protein from the Pseudomonas plasmid pVS1 (Heeb et al., 2000)
   6232..6426    +  rep_origin     pVS1 oriV: origin of replication for the Pseudomonas plasmid pVS1 (Heeb et al., 2000)
   6629..6668    +  CDS            rop (fragment): Rop protein, which maintains plasmids at low copy number; rop
   6770..6910    +  misc_feature   bom: basis of mobility region from pBR322
   7096..7684    -  rep_origin     ori: high-copy-number ColE1/pMB1/pBR322/pUC origin of replication
   7772..8587    -  CDS            KanR: aminoglycoside phosphotransferase; aph(3')-Ia; confers resistance to kanamycin in bacteria or G418 (Geneticin®) in eukaryotes
   9020..9044    +  misc_feature   LB T-DNA repeat: left border repeat from nopaline C58 T-DNA
