[The description below was written by a language model from this plasmid's Addgene catalogue record and pLannotate feature annotations shown in this document.]
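Description:
GB4650 is a GoldenBraid-style transcriptional unit assembled in the pDGB3_alpha2 backbone, a self-made binary vector derived from pCambia1302 and catalogued as a synthetic biology plasmid. The 9,066 nt sequence carries the hallmarks of an Agrobacterium T-DNA vector: nopaline-type left and right border repeats flanking the cargo, the pVS1 replication module (oriV, RepA and the StaA stability protein) for maintenance in Agrobacterium, and a high-copy ColE1/pMB1-type origin with the pBR322 bom region for propagation in E. coli. Selection in bacteria is by kanamycin through an aph(3')-Ia gene located outside the T-DNA borders. No plant selectable marker is annotated.

The insert, CBS:miniDFR:PhiC31:tNos, is a synthetic unit for copper-regulated expression of the PhiC31 recombinase. At its 5′ end the feature table detects four tandem short fragments matching the yeast CUP1 metallothionein promoter, consistent with the copper-binding-site (CBS) operator array named in the insert. These sit upstream of the miniDFR element, which by its name and position appears to serve as a minimal promoter. The PhiC31 coding sequence is not itself annotated, but presumably occupies the unannotated stretch between the CBS repeats and the nopaline synthase terminator, which supplies the polyadenylation signal. The CBS sites would need a copper-responsive transcriptional activator, which is not encoded here, so it would have to be supplied from another unit. Internal BsaI and BsmBI sites were removed, and the BsaI sites used for assembly were destroyed during cloning. This keeps the unit compatible with further Type IIS assembly into multigene constructs. The associated work concerns a quantitative bioluminescence reporter system for plant synthetic biology, where an inducible serine integrase like this could drive copper-triggered recombination switches. The record does not detail the specific target sites or the host plant.
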