Addgene plasmid #215265: GB4650
Purpose: TU for the copper regulated expression of the PhiC31 recombinase.
Depositing lab: Diego Orzaez. Depositing organization: Instituto de Biologia Molecular y Celular de Plantas. Publication: A quantitative autonomous bioluminescence reporter system with a wide dynamic range for Plant Synthetic Biology. Calvache C, Vazquez-Vilar M, Moreno-Gimenez E, Orzaez D. Plant Biotechnol J. 2024 Jan;22(1):37-47. doi: 10.1111/pbi.14146. Epub 2023 Oct 26. PubMed 37882352.
Backbone
  Vector backbone: pDGB3_alpha2
  Backbone manufacturer: self-made; derived from pCambia1302 generated at the Cambia Institute
  Vector type: Synthetic Biology
Growth in bacteria
  Bacterial resistance: Kanamycin, 50 μg/mL
  Growth temperature: 37°C
  Growth strain: DH5alpha
  Copy number: High Copy
Gene/Insert
  Gene/Insert name: CBS:miniDFR:PhiC31:tNos
  Species: Synthetic
  Mutation: BsaI and BsmBI sites removed
  Cloning method: Restriction Enzyme; 5′ cloning site BsaI (destroyed during cloning); 3′ cloning site BsaI (destroyed during cloning)
Terms and licenses: Academic/Nonprofit Terms; Industry Terms: Not Available to Industry
How to cite: GB4650 was a gift from Diego Orzaez (Addgene plasmid # 215265 ; http://n2t.net/addgene:215265 ; RRID:Addgene_215265)
